Addgene plasmid #209719: pCMV-Cox4-NbGFP_miRFP670nano3
Purpose: Mammalian expression of NbGFP-miRFP670nano3 localized to mitochondria
Depositing lab: Stewart Loh. Depositing organization: SUNY Upstate Medical University. Publication: Adaptable, turn-on maturation (ATOM) fluorescent biosensors for multiplexed detection in cells. Sekhon H, Ha JH, Presti MF, Procopio SB, Jarvis AR, Mirsky PO, John AM, Loh SN. Nat Methods. 2023 Nov 9. doi: 10.1038/s41592-023-02065-w. PubMed 37945909.
Backbone
  Vector backbone: pCMV-N1
  Vector type: Mammalian Expression
Growth in bacteria
  Bacterial resistance: Kanamycin, 50 μg/mL
  Growth temperature: 37°C
  Growth strain: DH5alpha
  Copy number: High Copy
Gene/Insert
  Gene/Insert name: Cox4-NbGFP_miRFP670nano3
  Species: Synthetic
  Tag / fusion protein: Cos4 (N terminal on insert)
  Cloning method: Restriction Enzyme; 5′ cloning site Unknown (unknown if destroyed); 3′ cloning site Unknown (unknown if destroyed)
Resource information
  A portion of this plasmid was derived from a plasmid made by: Subcloned from Addgene Plasmid # 184686 (from Vladislav Verkhusha)
Terms and licenses: Academic/Nonprofit Terms; Industry Terms: Not Available to Industry
Depositor comments: Please visit https://doi.org/10.1101/2023.03.28.534597 for bioRxiv preprint.
How to cite: pCMV-Cox4-NbGFP_miRFP670nano3 was a gift from Stewart Loh (Addgene plasmid # 209719 ; http://n2t.net/addgene:209719 ; RRID:Addgene_209719)
