[The description below was written by a language model from this plasmid's Addgene catalogue record and pLannotate feature annotations shown in this document.]
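Description:
pCMV-Cox4-NbGFP_miRFP670nano3 is a 4,887-nt mammalian expression plasmid built on a pCMV-N1 backbone. It is designed to produce a mitochondrially localized fusion of a GFP-binding nanobody (NbGFP) and the near-infrared fluorescent protein miRFP670nano3. It replicates in E. coli from a high-copy ColE1/pUC-type origin and also carries an f1 phage origin. Selection relies on a single NeoR/KanR (Tn5 aminoglycoside phosphotransferase) gene placed behind tandem bacterial (bla) and SV40 early promoters and followed by an HSV TK polyadenylation signal. This arrangement gives kanamycin resistance in bacteria and would allow G418 selection in mammalian cells.

The payload is driven by the human CMV immediate-early enhancer and promoter and terminated by an SV40 poly(A) signal. An N-terminal Cox4 element is recorded as a tag on the insert (spelled "Cos4" in the catalogue field). It is not separately annotated but presumably occupies the region between the cloning-site remnant and the first annotated coding feature, where it would supply the mitochondrial targeting described in the stated purpose. The feature table shows the miRFP670nano-family coding sequence flanked on both sides by fragments with immunoglobulin heavy-chain variable-domain homology. This suggests that the fluorescent protein is inserted within the nanobody scaffold rather than simply appended to it, although the record does not say so explicitly. miRFP670nano-type proteins require biliverdin as a chromophore. The fluorescent protein portion was subcloned from an earlier deposited plasmid. The associated publication concerns adaptable, turn-on maturation (ATOM) fluorescent biosensors for multiplexed detection in cells, so this construct likely serves as a GFP-responsive near-infrared sensor in mitochondria. The cloning sites used are not recorded.
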