Features (pLannotate 1.2.2; 16 found; start..end, strand, type, name):
     61..364     +  enhancer       CMV enhancer: human cytomegalovirus immediate early enhancer
    365..568     +  promoter       CMV promoter: human cytomegalovirus (CMV) immediate early promoter
    591..637     +  misc_feature   MCS (fragment): multiple cloning site
    708..968     +  CDS            IGHV3-35 (fragment): HV335_HUMAN - Experimental evidence at protein level: Swiss-Prot protein existence level 1. Probable non-functional open reading frame (ORF) of V region of the variable domain of immunoglobulin heavy chains (PubMed:24600447). Non-functional ORF generally cannot participate in the synthesis of a productive immunoglobulin chain due to altered V- (D)-J or switch recombination and/or splicing site (at mRNA level) and/or conserved amino acid change (protein level) (PubMed:9619395). Immunoglobulins, also known as antibodies, are membrane-bound or secreted glycoproteins produced by B lymphocytes. In
    939..1379    +  CDS            miRFP670nano: miRFP670nano is a basic (constitutively fluorescent) near ir fluorescent protein published in 2019, derived from Nostoc punctiforme. It has very low acid sensitivity. It requires the cofactor biliverdin for fluorescence.
   1365..1550    +  CDS            HV01_CANLF (fragment): Experimental evidence at protein level: Swiss-Prot protein existence level 1. From Canis lupus familiaris (Dog) (Canis familiaris).
   1569..1652    +  CDS            large T antigen (fragment): large T antigen from SV40 (simian virus 40)
   1675..1796    +  polyA_signal   SV40 poly(A) signal: SV40 polyadenylation signal
   1830..2258    -  rep_origin     f1 ori (sequence partly withheld): f1 bacteriophage origin of replication; arrow indicates direction of (+) strand synthesis
   2285..2389    +  promoter       AmpR promoter: bla
   2391..2748    +  promoter       SV40 promoter: SV40 enhancer and early promoter
   2783..3577    +  CDS            NeoR/KanR: aminoglycoside phosphotransferase from Tn5; aph(3')-II (or nptII); confers resistance to neomycin, kanamycin, and G418 (Geneticin®)
   3598..3750    +  CDS            ble (fragment): BLE_KLEPN - Experimental evidence at protein level: Swiss-Prot protein existence level 1. Binding protein with a strong affinity to the bleomycin family of antibiotics. Binds to CL990; an antimitotic-antibiotic compound. From Klebsiella pneumoniae.
   3809..3856    +  polyA_signal   HSV TK poly(A) signal: herpes simplex virus thymidine kinase polyadenylation signal (Cole and Stacy, 1985)
   3947..3963    -  polyA_signal   bGH poly(A) signal (fragment): bovine growth hormone polyadenylation signal
   4185..4773    +  rep_origin     ori: high-copy-number ColE1/pMB1/pBR322/pUC origin of replication
>Addgene plasmid #209719 | pCMV-Cox4-NbGFP_miRFP670nano3 | addgene full sequence | sequence record 413173 | Addgene NGS Result
TAGTTATTAATAGTAATCAATTACGGGGTCATTAGTTCATAGCCCATATATGGAGTTCCGCGTTACATAA
CTTACGGTAAATGGCCCGCCTGGCTGACCGCCCAACGACCCCCGCCCATTGACGTCAATAATGACGTATG
TTCCCATAGTAACGCCAATAGGGACTTTCCATTGACGTCAATGGGTGGAGTATTTACGGTAAACTGCCCA
CTTGGCAGTACATCAAGTGTATCATATGCCAAGTACGCCCCCTATTGACGTCAATGACGGTAAATGGCCC
GCCTGGCATTATGCCCAGTACATGACCTTATGGGACTTTCCTACTTGGCAGTACATCTACGTATTAGTCA
TCGCTATTACCATGGTGATGCGGTTTTGGCAGTACATCAATGGGCGTGGATAGCGGTTTGACTCACGGGG
ATTTCCAAGTCTCCACCCCATTGACGTCAATGGGAGTTTGTTTTGGCACCAAAATCAACGGGACTTTCCA
AAATGTCGTAACAACTCCGCCCCATTGACGCAAATGGGCGGTAGGCGTGTACGGTGGGAGGTCTATATAA
GCAGAGCTGGTTTAGTGAACCGTCAGATCCGCTAGCGCTACCGGACTCAGATCTCGAGCTCAAGCTTCGA
ATTCTGCCACCATGTTGAGTCTCAGGCAATCCATAAGGTTCTTCAAGCCTGCAACACGAACTCTTTGTTC
TAGTCGGTATCTGCTCGCACCGGTCTCAGGTGCTCAAGTCCAACTGGTGGAGTCTGGTGGCGCTTTGGTG
CAGCCAGGTGGCTCTCTGCGTTTGTCCTGTGCCGCTTCTGGCTTCCCAGTGAACCGCTATTCCATGCGCT
GGTATCGCCAGGCTCCAGGCAAAGAGCGTGAGTGGGTAGCCGGTATGTCCAGCGCGGGTGATCGTAGCTC
CTATGAAGACTCCGGCGGAGGGGGTAGCATGGCAAACCTGGACAAGATGCTGAACACCACCGTGACCGAG
GTGCGCAAGTTCCTGCAAGCGGACAGAGTGTGCGTGTTCAAGTTCGAGGAAGATTACTCCGGCACCGTCT
CGCACGAAGCCGTGGACGACAGATGGATTAGCATCCTGAAGACCCAGGTGCAGGACAGATACTTCATGGA
AACCAGAGGCGAGGAATACGTCCACGGCAGATACCAGGCCATCGCCGACATCTACACAGCCAATCTGGTC
GAGTGCTACAGAGACCTGCTGATCGAGTTTCAGGTGCGGGCCATTCTGGCTGTCCCCATCCTGCAAGGCA
AGAAGCTGTGGGGCCTGCTGGTGGCCCACCAACTGGCCGGCCCTCGGGAGTGGCAGACCTGGGAAATCGA
CTTCCTGAAACAGCAAGCCGTGGTGATGGGCATCGCCATCCAGCAGAGCGGCGGAGGGGGTAGCGTGAAG
GGCCGTTTCACCATCAGCCGTGACGATGCCCGTAACACGGTGTATCTGCAAATGAACAGCTTGAAACCTG
AAGATACGGCCGTGTATTACTGTAATGTGAACGTGGGCTTCGAGTATTGGGGCCAAGGCACCCAGGTCAC
CGTCTCCAGCTAGGCGGCCGCGACTCTAGATCATAATCAGCCATACCACATTTGTAGAGGTTTTACTTGC
TTTAAAAAACCTCCCACACCTCCCCCTGAACCTGAAACATAAAATGAATGCAATTGTTGTTGTTAACTTG
TTTATTGCAGCTTATAATGGTTACAAATAAAGCAATAGCATCACAAATTTCACAAATAAAGCATTTTTTT
CACTGCATTCTAGTTGTGGTTTGTCCAAACTCATCAATGTATCTTAAGGCGTAAATTGTAAGCGTTAATA
TTTTGTTAAAATTCGCGTTAAATTTTTGTTAAATCAGCTCATTTTTTAACCAATAGGCCGAAATCGGCAA
AATCCCTTATAAATCAAAAGAATAGACCGAGATAGGGT
[37 nt withheld, positions 1929-1965]
AAAGAACGTGGACTCCAACGTCAAAGG
[49 nt withheld, positions 1993-2041]
T
[91 nt withheld, positions 2043-2133]
G
[124 nt withheld, positions 2135-2258]
CAGGTGGCACTTTTCGGGGAAATGTGCGCGGAACCCCTATTTGTTTATTTTTCTAAATACATTCAAATAT
GTATCCGCTCATGAGACAATAACCCTGATAAATGCTTCAATAATATTGAAAAAGGAAGAGTCCTGAGGCG
GAAAGAACCAGCTGTGGAATGTGTGTCAGTTAGGGTGTGGAAAGTCCCCAGGCTCCCCAGCAGGCAGAAG
TATGCAAAGCATGCATCTCAATTAGTCAGCAACCAGGTGTGGAAAGTCCCCAGGCTCCCCAGCAGGCAGA
AGTATGCAAAGCATGCATCTCAATTAGTCAGCAACCATAGTCCCGCCCCTAACTCCGCCCATCCCGCCCC
TAACTCCGCCCAGTTCCGCCCATTCTCCGCCCCATGGCTGACTAATTTTTTTTATTTATGCAGAGGCCGA
GGCCGCCTCGGCCTCTGAGCTATTCCAGAAGTAGTGAGGAGGCTTTTTTGGAGGCCTAGGCTTTTGCAAA
GATCGATCAAGAGACAGGATGAGGATCGTTTCGCATGATTGAACAAGATGGATTGCACGCAGGTTCTCCG
GCCGCTTGGGTGGAGAGGCTATTCGGCTATGACTGGGCACAACAGACAATCGGCTGCTCTGATGCCGCCG
TGTTCCGGCTGTCAGCGCAGGGGCGCCCGGTTCTTTTTGTCAAGACCGACCTGTCCGGTGCCCTGAATGA
ACTGCAAGACGAGGCAGCGCGGCTATCGTGGCTGGCCACGACGGGCGTTCCTTGCGCAGCTGTGCTCGAC
GTTGTCACTGAAGCGGGAAGGGACTGGCTGCTATTGGGCGAAGTGCCGGGGCAGGATCTCCTGTCATCTC
ACCTTGCTCCTGCCGAGAAAGTATCCATCATGGCTGATGCAATGCGGCGGCTGCATACGCTTGATCCGGC
TACCTGCCCATTCGACCACCAAGCGAAACATCGCATCGAGCGAGCACGTACTCGGATGGAAGCCGGTCTT
GTCGATCAGGATGATCTGGACGAAGAGCATCAGGGGCTCGCGCCAGCCGAACTGTTCGCCAGGCTCAAGG
CGAGCATGCCCGACGGCGAGGATCTCGTCGTGACCCATGGCGATGCCTGCTTGCCGAATATCATGGTGGA
AAATGGCCGCTTTTCTGGATTCATCGACTGTGGCCGGCTGGGTGTGGCGGACCGCTATCAGGACATAGCG
TTGGCTACCCGTGATATTGCTGAAGAGCTTGGCGGCGAATGGGCTGACCGCTTCCTCGTGCTTTACGGTA
TCGCCGCTCCCGATTCGCAGCGCATCGCCTTCTATCGCCTTCTTGACGAGTTCTTCTGAGCGGGACTCTG
GGGTTCGAAATGACCGACCAAGCGACGCCCAACCTGCCATCACGAGATTTCGATTCCACCGCCGCCTTCT
ATGAAAGGTTGGGCTTCGGAATCGTTTTCCGGGACGCCGGCTGGATGATCCTCCAGCGCGGGGATCTCAT
GCTGGAGTTCTTCGCCCACCCTAGGGGGAGGCTAACTGAAACACGGAAGGAGACAATACCGGAAGGAACC
CGCGCTATGACGGCAATAAAAAGACAGAATAAAACGCACGGTGTTGGGTCGTTTGTTCATAAACGCGGGG
TTCGGTCCCAGGGCTGGCACTCTGTCGATACCCCACCGAGACCCCATTGGGGCCAATACGCCCGCGTTTC
TTCCTTTTCCCCACCCCACCCCCCAAGTTCGGGTGAAGGCCCAGGGCTCGCAGCCAACGTCGGGGCGGCA
GGCCCTGCCATAGCCTCAGGTTACTCATATATACTTTAGATTGATTTAAAACTTCATTTTTAATTTAAAA
GGATCTAGGTGAAGATCCTTTTTGATAATCTCATGACCAAAATCCCTTAACGTGAGTTTTCGTTCCACTG
AGCGTCAGACCCCGTAGAAAAGATCAAAGGATCTTCTTGAGATCCTTTTTTTCTGCGCGTAATCTGCTGC
TTGCAAACAAAAAAACCACCGCTACCAGCGGTGGTTTGTTTGCCGGATCAAGAGCTACCAACTCTTTTTC
CGAAGGTAACTGGCTTCAGCAGAGCGCAGATACCAAATACTGTTCTTCTAGTGTAGCCGTAGTTAGGCCA
CCACTTCAAGAACTCTGTAGCACCGCCTACATACCTCGCTCTGCTAATCCTGTTACCAGTGGCTGCTGCC
AGTGGCGATAAGTCGTGTCTTACCGGGTTGGACTCAAGACGATAGTTACCGGATAAGGCGCAGCGGTCGG
GCTGAACGGGGGGTTCGTGCACACAGCCCAGCTTGGAGCGAACGACCTACACCGAACTGAGATACCTACA
GCGTGAGCTATGAGAAAGCGCCACGCTTCCCGAAGGGAGAAAGGCGGACAGGTATCCGGTAAGCGGCAGG
GTCGGAACAGGAGAGCGCACGAGGGAGCTTCCAGGGGGAAACGCCTGGTATCTTTATAGTCCTGTCGGGT
TTCGCCACCTCTGACTTGAGCGTCGATTTTTGTGATGCTCGTCAGGGGGGCGGAGCCTATGGAAAAACGC
CAGCAACGCGGCCTTTTTACGGTTCCTGGCCTTTTGCTGGCCTTTTGCTCACATGTTCTTTCCTGCGTTA
TCCCCTGATTCTGTGGATAACCGTATTACCGCCATGCAT
